Addgene plasmid #214672: lucMAPT-30D
Purpose: MAPT Exon 10 reporter containing the MS2 hairpin 30 base pairs downstream of the 5′ splice site
Depositing lab: Eugene Yeo. Publication: Large-scale evaluation of the ability of RNA-binding proteins to activate exon inclusion. Schmok JC, Jain M, Street LA, Tankka AT, Schafer D, Her HL, Elmsaouri S, Gosztyla ML, Boyle EA, Jagannatha P, Luo EC, Kwon EJ, Jovanovic M, Yeo GW. Nat Biotechnol. 2024 Jan 2. doi: 10.1038/s41587-023-02014-0. PubMed 38168984.
Backbone
  Vector backbone: pcDNA3.1(-)
  Backbone manufacturer: Invitrogen
  Backbone size w/o insert (bp): 5420
  Total vector size (bp): 10512
  Vector type: Mammalian Expression
  Selectable markers: Neomycin (select with G418)
Growth in bacteria
  Bacterial resistance: Ampicillin, 100 μg/mL
  Growth temperature: 37°C
  Growth strain: DH5alpha
  Copy number: High Copy
Gene/Insert
  Gene/Insert name: MAPT
  Species: H. sapiens (human)
  Insert size (bp): 5092
  Mutation: Contains Exon 9, Exon 10 with a mutation to introduce a stop codon, and Exon 11, with 1000bp intronic sequences in between
  Entrez Gene: MAPT (a.k.a. DDPAC, FTD1, FTDP-17, MAPTL, MSTD, MTBT1, MTBT2, PPND, PPP1R103, TAU, Tau-PHF6, tau-40)
  Promoter: CMV
  Tag / fusion protein: Firefly Luciferase (N terminal on insert); Renilla Luciferase (C terminal on insert); V5 (N terminal on insert)
  Cloning method: Gibson Cloning
  Sequencing primers: 5′ Primer-free sequencing used; 3′ Primer-free sequencing used
Terms and licenses: Academic/Nonprofit Terms; Industry Terms: Not Available to Industry
How to cite: lucMAPT-30D was a gift from Eugene Yeo (Addgene plasmid # 214672 ; http://n2t.net/addgene:214672 ; RRID:Addgene_214672)
