[The description below was written by a language model from this plasmid's Addgene catalogue record and pLannotate feature annotations shown in this document.]
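Description:
lucMAPT-30D is a mammalian expression plasmid built on the pcDNA3.1(-) backbone that serves as a dual-luciferase splicing reporter for exon 10 of human MAPT (tau). It is propagated in E. coli through a high-copy ColE1/pUC-type origin with ampicillin selection (AmpR under its own bla promoter), and it also carries an f1 origin. For selection in mammalian cells, an SV40 early promoter drives a neomycin phosphotransferase gene, conferring G418 resistance, followed by an SV40 polyadenylation signal.

The reporter cassette is transcribed from the CMV enhancer/promoter and terminated by the bGH polyadenylation signal; a T7 promoter lies just upstream of the coding region. It encodes a V5 epitope tag and firefly luciferase, fused to a MAPT minigene comprising exon 9, exon 10 and exon 11 with about 1000 bp of intronic sequence between the exons, followed by human codon-optimized Renilla luciferase. Exon 10 has been mutated to introduce a stop codon. The expected logic is that firefly luciferase is produced from all spliced transcripts, whereas Renilla luciferase is translated only when exon 10 is skipped, so the ratio of the two signals would report exon inclusion. A single MS2 stem loop sits in the intron 30 base pairs downstream of the exon 10 5′ splice site, which allows proteins fused to the MS2 coat protein to be tethered at that position. According to the associated publication title, the construct was used for large-scale testing of the ability of RNA-binding proteins to activate exon inclusion. The short lacI, ble, bom and HIV-1 LTR fragments in the automated annotation are most likely backbone remnants or chance matches rather than functional elements.
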