Features (pLannotate 1.2.2; 24 found; start..end, strand, type, name):
      1..589     +  rep_origin     ori: high-copy-number ColE1/pMB1/pBR322/pUC origin of replication
    772..864     +  CDS            lacI (fragment): lac repressor; lacI; The lac repressor binds to the lac operator to inhibit transcription in E. coli. This inhibition can be relieved by adding lactose or isopropyl-β-D-thiogalactopyranoside (IPTG).
    877..898     +  protein_bind   CAP binding site: CAP binding activates transcription in the presence of cAMP. E. coli catabolite activator protein
    913..943     +  promoter       lac promoter: promoter for the E. coli lac operon
    951..967     +  protein_bind   lac operator: The lac repressor binds to the lac operator to inhibit transcription in E. coli. This inhibition can be relieved by adding lactose or isopropyl-β-D-thiogalactopyranoside (IPTG). lac repressor encoded by lacI
   1040..1161    -  polyA_signal   SV40 poly(A) signal: SV40 polyadenylation signal
   1156..1314    -  CDS            ble (fragment): BLE_KLEPN - Experimental evidence at protein level: Swiss-Prot protein existence level 1. Binding protein with a strong affinity to the bleomycin family of antibiotics. Binds to CL990; an antimitotic-antibiotic compound. From Klebsiella pneumoniae.
   1338..2129    -  CDS            neo: KKA2_KLEPN - Also known as kan, nptII. Experimental evidence at protein level: Swiss-Prot protein existence level 1. Resistance to kanamycin, neomycin, paromomycin, ribostamycin, butirosin and gentamicin B. From Klebsiella pneumoniae.
   2196..2525    -  promoter       SV40 promoter: SV40 enhancer and early promoter
   2539..2967    -  rep_origin     f1 ori (sequence partly withheld): f1 bacteriophage origin of replication; arrow indicates direction of (+) strand synthesis
   2988..3009    -  promoter       SV40 promoter (fragment): SV40 enhancer and early promoter
   3013..3237    -  polyA_signal   bGH poly(A) signal: bovine growth hormone polyadenylation signal
   3289..4219    -  CDS            hRluc (fragment): Renilla luciferase human codon-optimized
   5271..5289    -  misc_RNA       MS2 stem loop: stem loop that binds the bacteriophage MS2 coat protein
   6404..6676    -  CDS            MAPT (fragment): TAU_SPECI - Experimental evidence at protein level: Swiss-Prot protein existence level 1. Promotes microtubule assembly and stability, and might be involved in the establishment and maintenance of neuronal polarity. The C-terminus binds axonal microtubules while the N-terminus binds neural plasma membrane components, suggesting that tau functions as a linker protein between both. Axonal polarity is predetermined by tau localization (in the neuronal cell) in the domain of the cell body defined by the centrosome. The short isoforms allow plasticity of the cytoskeleton whereas the longer isoforms
   6680..8329    -  CDS            luciferase: firefly luciferase; luc+; enhanced luc+ version of the luciferase gene AAS38485.1 42718124.0
   8336..8377    -  CDS            V5 tag: epitope tag from simian virus 5
   8465..8483    -  promoter       T7 promoter: promoter for bacteriophage T7 RNA polymerase
   8499..8532    -  LTR            5' LTR (truncated) (fragment): truncated 5' long terminal repeat (LTR) from HIV-1
   8528..8731    -  promoter       CMV promoter: human cytomegalovirus (CMV) immediate early promoter
   8732..9111    -  enhancer       CMV enhancer: human cytomegalovirus immediate early enhancer
   9266..9318    +  misc_feature   bom (fragment): basis of mobility region from pBR322
   9377..9481    +  promoter       AmpR promoter: bla
   9482..10342   +  CDS            AmpR: β-lactamase; bla; confers resistance to ampicillin, carbenicillin, and related antibiotics
>Addgene plasmid #214672 | lucMAPT-30D | addgene full sequence | sequence record 424908 | Addgene NGS Result
TTGAGATCCTTTTTTTCTGCGCGTAATCTGCTGCTTGCAAACAAAAAAACCACCGCTACCAGCGGTGGTT
TGTTTGCCGGATCAAGAGCTACCAACTCTTTTTCCGAAGGTAACTGGCTTCAGCAGAGCGCAGATACCAA
ATACTGTTCTTCTAGTGTAGCCGTAGTTAGGCCACCACTTCAAGAACTCTGTAGCACCGCCTACATACCT
CGCTCTGCTAATCCTGTTACCAGTGGCTGCTGCCAGTGGCGATAAGTCGTGTCTTACCGGGTTGGACTCA
AGACGATAGTTACCGGATAAGGCGCAGCGGTCGGGCTGAACGGGGGGTTCGTGCACACAGCCCAGCTTGG
AGCGAACGACCTACACCGAACTGAGATACCTACAGCGTGAGCTATGAGAAAGCGCCACGCTTCCCGAAGG
GAGAAAGGCGGACAGGTATCCGGTAAGCGGCAGGGTCGGAACAGGAGAGCGCACGAGGGAGCTTCCAGGG
GGAAACGCCTGGTATCTTTATAGTCCTGTCGGGTTTCGCCACCTCTGACTTGAGCGTCGATTTTTGTGAT
GCTCGTCAGGGGGGCGGAGCCTATGGAAAAACGCCAGCAACGCGGCCTTTTTACGGTTCCTGGCCTTTTG
CTGGCCTTTTGCTCACATGTTCTTTCCTGCGTTATCCCCTGATTCTGTGGATAACCGTATTACCGCCTTT
GAGTGAGCTGATACCGCTCGCCGCAGCCGAACGACCGAGCGCAGCGAGTCAGTGAGCGAGGAAGCGGAAG
AGCGCCCAATACGCAAACCGCCTCTCCCCGCGCGTTGGCCGATTCATTAATGCAGCTGGCACGACAGGTT
TCCCGACTGGAAAGCGGGCAGTGAGCGCAACGCAATTAATGTGAGTTAGCTCACTCATTAGGCACCCCAG
GCTTTACACTTTATGCTTCCGGCTCGTATGTTGTGTGGAATTGTGAGCGGATAACAATTTCACACAGGAA
ACAGCTATGACCATGATTACGCCAAGCTCTAGCTAGAGGTCGACGGTATACAGACATGATAAGATACATT
GATGAGTTTGGACAAACCACAACTAGAATGCAGTGAAAAAAATGCTTTATTTGTGAAATTTGTGATGCTA
TTGCTTTATTTGTAACCATTATAAGCTGCAATAAACAAGTTGGGGTGGGCGAAGAACTCCAGCATGAGAT
CCCCGCGCTGGAGGATCATCCAGCCGGCGTCCCGGAAAACGATTCCGAAGCCCAACCTTTCATAGAAGGC
GGCGGTGGAATCGAAATCTCGTGATGGCAGGTTGGGCGTCGCTTGGTCGGTCATTTCGAACCCCAGAGTC
CCGCTCAGAAGAACTCGTCAAGAAGGCGATAGAAGGCGATGCGCTGCGAATCGGGAGCGGCGATACCGTA
AAGCACGAGGAAGCGGTCAGCCCATTCGCCGCCAAGCTCTTCAGCAATATCACGGGTAGCCAACGCTATG
TCCTGATAGCGGTCCGCCACACCCAGCCGGCCACAGTCGATGAATCCAGAAAAGCGGCCATTTTCCACCA
TGATATTCGGCAAGCAGGCATCGCCATGGGTCACGACGAGATCCTCGCCGTCGGGCATGCGCGCCTTGAG
CCTGGCGAACAGTTCGGCTGGCGCGAGCCCCTGATGCTCTTCGTCCAGATCATCCTGATCGACAAGACCG
GCTTCCATCCGAGTACGTGCTCGCTCGATGCGATGTTTCGCTTGGTGGTCGAATGGGCAGGTAGCCGGAT
CAAGCGTATGCAGCCGCCGCATTGCATCAGCCATGATGGATACTTTCTCGGCAGGAGCAAGGTGAGATGA
CAGGAGATCCTGCCCCGGCACTTCGCCCAATAGCAGCCAGTCCCTTCCCGCTTCAGTGACAACGTCGAGC
ACAGCTGCGCAAGGAACGCCCGTCGTGGCCAGCCACGATAGCCGCGCTGCCTCGTCCTGCAGTTCATTCA
GGGCACCGGACAGGTCGGTCTTGACAAAAAGAACCGGGCGCCCCTGCGCTGACAGCCGGAACACGGCGGC
ATCAGAGCAGCCGATTGTCTGTTGTGCCCAGTCATAGCCGAATAGCCTCTCCACCCAAGCGGCCGGAGAA
CCTGCGTGCAATCCATCTTGTTCAATCATGCGAAACGATCCTCATCCTGTCTCTTGATCAGATCCGAAAA
TGGATATACAAGCTCCCGGGAGCTTTTTGCAAAAGCCTAGGCCTCCAAAAAAGCCTCCTCACTACTTCTG
GAATAGCTCAGAGGCAGAGGCGGCCTCGGCCTCTGCATAAATAAAAAAAATTAGTCAGCCATGGGGCGGA
GAATGGGCGGAACTGGGCGGAGTTAGGGGCGGGATGGGCGGAGTTAGGGGCGGGACTATGGTTGCTGACT
AATTGAGATGCATGCTTTGCATACTTCTGCCTGCTGGGGAGCCTGGGGACTTTCCACACCTGGTTGCTGA
CTAATTGAGATGCATGCTTTGCATACTTCTGCCTGCTGGGGAGCCTGGGGACTTTCCACACCCTAACTGA
CACACATTCCACAGAATTAATTCGCGTTAAATTTTTGTTAAATCAGCTCATTTTTTAACCAATAGGCCGA
AATCGGCAAAATCCCTTATAAATCAAAAGAATAGACCGAGATAGGGT
[37 nt withheld, positions 2638-2674]
AAAGAACGTGGACTCCAACGTCAAAGG
[49 nt withheld, positions 2702-2750]
T
[91 nt withheld, positions 2752-2842]
G
[124 nt withheld, positions 2844-2967]
GGGGATACCCCCTAGAGCCCCAGCTGGTTCTTTCCGCCTCAGAAGCCATAGAGCCCACCGCATCCCCAGC
ATGCCTGCTATTGTCTTCCCAATCCTCCCCCTTGCTGTCCTGCCCCACCCCACCCCCCAGAATAGAATGA
CACCTACTCAGACAATGCGATGCAATTTCCTCATTTTATTAGGAAAGGACAGTGGGAGTGGCACCTTCCA
GGGTCAAGGAAGGCACGGGGGAGGGGCAAACAACAGATGGCTGGCAACTAGAAGGCACAGTCGAGGCTGA
TCAGCGGTTTAAACTTAAGCTTGGTACCGAGCTCGGATCTCACTGCTCGTTCTTCAGCACGCGCTCCACG
AAGCTCTTGATGTACTTACCCATTTCATCTGGAGCGTCCTCCTGGCTGAAGTGGAGGCCCTTCACCTTCA
CGAACTCGGTGTTAGGGAACTTCTTAGCTCCCTCGACAATAGCGTTGGAAAAGAACCCAGGGTCGGACTC
GATGAACATCTTAGGCAGATCGTCGCTGGCCCGAAGGTAGGCGTTGTAGTTGCGGACAATCTGGACGACG
TCGGGCTTGCCTCCCTTAACGAGAGGGATCTCGCGAGGCCAGGAGAGGGTAGGCCGTCTAACCTCGCCCT
TCTCCTTGAATGGCTCCAGGTAGGCAGCGAACTCCTCAGGCTCCAGTTTCCGCATGATCTTGCTTGGGAG
CATGGTCTCGACGAAGAAGTTATTCTCAAGCACCATTTTCTCGCCCTCTTCGCTCTTGATCAGGGCGATA
TCCTCCTCGATGTCAGGCCACTCGTCCCAGGACTCGATCACGTCCACGACACTCTCAGCATGGACGATGG
CCTTGATCTTGTCTTGGTGCTCGTAGGAGTAGTGAAAGGCCAGACAAGCCCCCCAGTCGTGGCCCACAAA
GATGATTTTCTTTGGAAGGTTCAGCAGCTCGAACCAAGCGGTGAGGTACTTGTAGTGATCCAGGAGGCGA
TATGAGCCATTCCCGCTCTTGCCGGACTTACCCATTCCGATCAGATCAGGGATGATGCATCTAGCCACGG
GCTCGATGTGAGGCACGACGTGCCTCCACAGGTAGCTGGAGGCAGCGTTACCATGCAGAAAAATCACGGC
GTTCTCGGCGTGCTTCTCGGAATCATAGTAGTTGATGAAGGAGTCCAGCACGTTCATTTGCTTGCAGCGA
GCCCACCACTGAGGCCCAGTGATCATGCGTTTGCGTTGCTCGGGGTCATACACCTTGGAAGCTGGTTTAT
GATGGATGTTGCCTAATGAGCCACACTTGGAGGTCACCTTGCTCAGGTCAACTGGTTTGTAGACTATTTG
CACCTGGAGATGAGAGAGGAGGAGAGAGAAGAGGAAAGGCAGAGAGAGAGGAAGACAGAGAGACAAAAAG
GATAAAATGGGATTATTTTATTAAGGGTGTAACTCAATGAGAAGCAGCTGTGTAAGCCCAGGCCCTTATT
GGACAGTGGTTCCCAGCTGCCATGAGGAGCACATCCTAGTCAGGGTGGAAAAATGTGTTGTCGAAATTCT
GCCAACCCTGCCCCAGGGGAGCTGGGGACTGTGGGACTGGAGTGTCTTCAATCCCTGCAGAACAAAAGAG
CCTCTGGGAAAAACAGGGACCCATTGTCATTGTGCAAGACCCAGACATTTGCTCAGCAAACGCTTAAGTG
TAAAAATGTCACTCCCTTTCCTGACATGAAATTGACAGATCACAATCAGGCATGAAGAAAAAAGTGATCA
ATATGATGAGTATGCACAGCATCTGAAAAATCTTGCTGGAAAGGCAGGAGTGGGGTATCTGCTGGGCCTC
AAAGAGGGGAGGCGTCCGCTCATCAGAACAAACGGGTCACCTGTCCACAGTGGAGCCACTCAACGTCAAC
CTGCCCAGGTGTCGGGGGAGGAGGCGGCAGCCCAGTCTCAGGTGCCACCACCTTCAGCCCAACTTCCAAT
GGGCTATGGGGCTCCTGGGGACAGGGCTGGGCATGAGTGGAAGGAGACTTTGATGGGTATTCTCAGCTTC
CCAGGCAGGGTCCGGAGAGAGGGTCCGTCATCTGCCCTATTCTGTCCACACAGCCTGCGCAGGCTGGGGG
ACCCAGAAATGCTGGGACACCCCCTCCTAGAATATGAGGAAGGGGCTTCTGGGAACAGTGGACCGTGTGG
GGGAATGTGGGGAGCCGGGCTACATTCACCCAGAGGTCGCAGCCAGATCCTGAGAGCCCAAGAAGGATTT
ATTCTATGCAGTGTCTCGCAAGTGTACGCACTCACACCACTTCCTAATAATTCAAGCCACAGCACATGGG
TGATCCTCATGTACGGCGCATGGGACGTGTGAAGGTACTCACACTGCCGCCTCCCGGGACGTGTTAGATA
TTATCCTTTGAGCCACACTTGGACTGGACGTTGCTAAGATCCAGCTTCTTATTAATTATCTGCACCTTTG
GTAGCCAGAAAAAAGGATGAGTGACACGCCACCCTGGACCCGCCTGCTTGCTCGCAAGGACGCCTCCACT
TTCGATGAGTGACATGCACCACCCTGGACCCGCCTACTTGCTCGCAAGGATGCCTCCACTTTCGGACTTG
GCAGAGGTAGTCTGGGGAGTGACGGGAGGTTGAGTCACATCCCAGGGGAGCTGAAGGGATAGAGGGCTGC
TCTGAAGGCATCCCAGAAGTGTGAGTGATTTCCAGCGGGCTTTACGAAGCTGGGATTGCAGGTCCTCACT
TCACAAAAGGATGGCATCGTGAGGCCTGAACCCCAGAGGGGAGCGTTCACCAGCCTGAGGTCAAGTGAAA
AATGTGTTCGGCCACACTGACGAGTTAGTAATAGGAAGTTCCCCGGCATCTCCACTCACACCTGGCTAGA
CCCACCGGCACATTCCCAGAGAACTCCCTGCGGCTGTTCTCAAGCCTGCCGGGCATCAGAATCACCTGTG
GATTTCTCCCAGAAGAATCAGCTGATCAAAACAGAACCCCCAATCTCCCCAGAATCCAGAGGAACCCAAC
CTAAGCAGATGGCCCACGAGTGGAGATGCTGACCTATGGGTGGCAGTGTATTCTGCCCAGAAGGCAGGTG
GGGAACCACTGTGGGTGCCCTGACTATGAGAGCCTCCGGCCGTGGAGACACAGCCCTGCCATCTCTGTCC
GATTAACAGGGGCTGAAGGGGCAAGAGAAGAGCCAGAACGTTCTCTCGCCTGAGGAGGGCACTCACAGTG
TAGTGGAGAGCCCAATAAAGAACTGAACTTCCTTGAAGAGGGTCCAGAGGGGACTGGGGTGTTATGCGGG
GGTGCTCAGGTGCGGGGAGCCCCACACCTCCATGCACAGTCCCACGACTCCACGCTCAACCGCGCACCTC
CAGGCGCAGCCCTACCCTTCCAGGCACAGCCCTACCCCTCCAGGCGCAGCCCCCCACACCTCCACGCGCA
GCCAGCCACTCTCACCTTCCCGCCTCCCGGCTGGTGCTTCAGGTTCTCAGTGGAGCCGATCTTGGACTTG
ACATTCTTCAGGTCTGGCATGGGCACGGGGGCTGTCTGCAGGCGGCTCTTGGCGGAAGACGGCGACTTGG
GTGGAGTACGGACCACTGCCACCTTCTTGGGCTCCCGGGTGGGTGGGGTTGGAAGGGACGGGGTGCGGGA
GCGGCTGCTGGGAGTGCCTGGGGAGCCGGGGCTGCTGTAGCCGCTGCGATCCCCTGATTTTGGAGGTTCA
CTCACGGCGATCTTGCCGCCTTTCTTAGCCTTGATCAGGATCTCGCGGATCTTGCGGGCGTCCAGCTTGC
CGGTCAGGCCCTTGGGCACCTCGTCCACGAACACCACTCCGCCGCGCAGCTTCTTGGCGGTTGTCACCTG
GCTGGCCACATAGTCCACGATCTCCTTCTCGGTCATGGTCTTGCCGTGTTCCAGCACGACGACGGCGGCA
GGCAGCTCGCCGGCATCGTCGTCGGGCAGGCCGGCCACTCCGGCGTCGAAAATGTTAGGGTGCTGCAGCA
GGATAGACTCCAGCTCGGCTGGGGCCACCTGGTAGCCCTTGTACTTGATCAGAGACTTCAGGCGGTCCAC
GATGAAGAAGTGCTCGTCCTCGTCCCAGTAGGCAATGTCGCCAGAGTGCAGCCAGCCGTCCTTGTCGATC
AGGGCGTTTGTGGCCTCAGGGTTATTCACGTAGCCGGACATAATCATAGGGCCGCGCACACACAGCTCGC
CGCGCTGGTTCACTCCCAGGGTCTTGCCGGTGTCCAGGTCCACCACCTTGGCCTCGAAGAATGGCACCAC
CTTGCCCACGGCGCCAGGCTTGTCGTCGCCCTCTGGGGTAATCAGAATGGCGCTGGTTGTCTCGGTCAGG
CCGTAGCCCTGGCGGATGCCTGGCAGATGAAAGCGCTTGGCCACGGCTTCGCCCACCTCCTTAGACAGTG
GGGCGCCGCCAGAGGCAATCTCGTGCAGGTTAGACAGGTCGTACTTGTCGATCAGGGTGCTCTTAGCGGA
GAAGCTGAACAGGGTTGGCACCAGCAGGGCAGACTGAATTTTGTAGTCTTGCAGGCTGCGCAGGAACAGC
TCCTCCTCGAAGCGGTACATCAGCACCACCCGAAAGCCGCAAATCAGGTAGCCCAGGGTGGTGAACATGC
CGAAGCCGTGGTGGAATGGCACCACGCTCAGAATAGCGGTGTCGGGGATGATCTGGTTGCCGAAAATAGG
GTCGCGGGCGTGAGAGAAGCGCACACAGGCGGTGCGATGAGGCAGGGCCACGCCCTTAGGCAGGCCGGTA
GACCCAGAGCTGTTCATGATCAGGGCAATGGTTTTGTCCCTGTCGAAAGACTCTGGCACGAAGTCGTACT
CGTTGAAGCCAGGAGGCAGATGAGATGTCACGAATGTGTACATGCTCTGGAAGCCCTGGTAGTCGGTCTT
AGAGTCCATGATGATGATCTTCTGGATGATAGGCAGCTTCTTCTGCACGTTCAGGATCTTCTGCAGGCCC
TTCTTAGACACGAACACCACGGTAGGCTGAGAAATGCCCATGCTGTTCAGCAGCTCGCGCTCGTTGTAAA
TGTCGTTAGCAGGGGCCACGGCCACTCCGATGAACAGGGCGCCCAGCACTGGCATGAAGAACTGCAGAGA
GTTCTCAGAGCACACCACGATGCGGTGGTTGGTGTTCAGGCCGTACCTCTTCATGGCCTCGGCCAGGCGC
ACAGACATCTCGAAGTACTCGGCATAGGTGATGTCCACCTCAATGTGGGCATCGGTGAAGGCAATGGTGC
CAGGCACCAGGGCATACCTCTTCATGGCCTTGTGCAGCTGCTCGCCAGCGGTGCCATCCTCCAGAGGGTA
GAAGGGAGCAGGGCCCTTCTTAATGTTCTTAGCATCGGCCATGCTGCCCGTAGAATCGAGACCGAGGAGA
GGGTTAGGGATAGGCTTACCGCTGCCCATGGTGGCTGCAGATATCCAGCACAGTGGCGGCCGCTCGAGTC
TAGAGGGCCCGTTTAAACGCTAGCCAGCTTGGGTCTCCCTATAGTGAGTCGTATTAATTTCGATAAGCCA
GTAAGCAGTGGGTTCTCTAGTTAGCCAGAGAGCTCTGCTTATATAGACCTCCCACCGTACACGCCTACCG
CCCATTTGCGTCAATGGGGCGGAGTTGTTACGACATTTTGGAAAGTCCCGTTGATTTTGGTGCCAAAACA
AACTCCCATTGACGTCAATGGGGTGGAGACTTGGAAATCCCCGTGAGTCAAACCGCTATCCACGCCCATT
GATGTACTGCCAAAACCGCATCACCATGGTAATAGCGATGACTAATACGTAGATGTACTGCCAAGTAGGA
AAGTCCCATAAGGTCATGTACTGGGCATAATGCCAGGCGGGCCATTTACCGTCATTGACGTCAATAGGGG
GCGTACTTGGCATATGATACACTTGATGTACTGCCAAGTGGGCAGTTTACCGTAAATACTCCACCCATTG
ACGTCAATGGAAAGTCCCTATTGGCGTTACTATGGGAACATACGTCATTATTGACGTCAATGGGCGGGGG
TCGTTGGGCGGTCAGCCAGGCGGGCCATTTACCGTAAGTTATGTAACGCGGAACTCCATATATGGGCTAT
GAACTAATGACCCCGTAATTGATTACTATTAATAACTAGTCAATAATCAATGTCAACGCGTATATCTGGC
CCGTACATCGCGAAGCAGCGCAAAACGCCTAACCCTAAGCAGATTCTTCATGCAATTGTCGGTCAAGCCT
TGCCTTGTTGTAGCTTAAATTTTGCTCGCGCACTACTCAGCGACCTCCAACACACAAGCAGGGAGCAGAT
ACTGGCTTAACTATGCGGCATCAGAGCAGATTGTACTGAGAGTGCACCATAGGGGATCGGGAGATCTCCC
GATCCGTCGACGTCAGGTGGCACTTTTCGGGGAAATGTGCGCGGAACCCCTATTTGTTTATTTTTCTAAA
TACATTCAAATATGTATCCGCTCATGAGACAATAACCCTGATAAATGCTTCAATAATATTGAAAAAGGAA
GAGTATGAGTATTCAACATTTCCGTGTCGCCCTTATTCCCTTTTTTGCGGCATTTTGCCTTCCTGTTTTT
GCTCACCCAGAAACGCTGGTGAAAGTAAAAGATGCTGAAGATCAGTTGGGTGCACGAGTGGGTTACATCG
AACTGGATCTCAACAGCGGTAAGATCCTTGAGAGTTTTCGCCCCGAAGAACGTTTTCCAATGATGAGCAC
TTTTAAAGTTCTGCTATGTGGCGCGGTATTATCCCGTATTGACGCCGGGCAAGAGCAACTCGGTCGCCGC
ATACACTATTCTCAGAATGACTTGGTTGAGTACTCACCAGTCACAGAAAAGCATCTTACGGATGGCATGA
CAGTAAGAGAATTATGCAGTGCTGCCATAACCATGAGTGATAACACTGCGGCCAACTTACTTCTGACAAC
GATCGGAGGACCGAAGGAGCTAACCGCTTTTTTGCACAACATGGGGGATCATGTAACTCGCCTTGATCGT
TGGGAACCGGAGCTGAATGAAGCCATACCAAACGACGAGCGTGACACCACGATGCCTGTAGCAATGGCAA
CAACGTTGCGCAAACTATTAACTGGCGAACTACTTACTCTAGCTTCCCGGCAACAATTAATAGACTGGAT
GGAGGCGGATAAAGTTGCAGGACCACTTCTGCGCTCGGCCCTTCCGGCTGGCTGGTTTATTGCTGATAAA
TCTGGAGCCGGTGAGCGTGGGTCTCGCGGTATCATTGCAGCACTGGGGCCAGATGGTAAGCCCTCCCGTA
TCGTAGTTATCTACACGACGGGGAGTCAGGCAACTATGGATGAACGAAATAGACAGATCGCTGAGATAGG
TGCCTCACTGATTAAGCATTGGTAACTGTCAGACCAAGTTTACTCATATATACTTTAGATTGATTTAAAA
CTTCATTTTTAATTTAAAAGGATCTAGGTGAAGATCCTTTTTGATAATCTCATGACCAAAATCCCTTAAC
GTGAGTTTTCGTTCCACTGAGCGTCAGACCCCGTAGAAAAGATCAAAGGATCTTC
